Addgene plasmid #91146: pDIRECT_25I
Purpose: Direct Cloning, Type: T-DNA, Engineering Reagent: ZmUbi:Csy4-P2A-TaCas9_dead + PvUbi1:gRNAs with Csy4 spacers, Plant Selection: PvUbi2:hpt II
Depositing lab: Daniel Voytas. Depositing organization: University of Minnesota. Publication: A multi-purpose toolkit to enable advanced genome engineering in plants. Cermak T, Curtin SJ, Gil-Humanes J, Cegan R, Kono TJY, Konecna E, Belanto JJ, Starker CG, Mathre JW, Greenstein RL, Voytas DF. Plant Cell. 2017 May 18. pii: tpc.00922.2016. doi: 10.1105/tpc.16.00922. PubMed 28522548.
Backbone
  Vector backbone: pTRANS_250d
  Vector type: Plant Expression, CRISPR
  Selectable markers: Hygromycin
Growth in bacteria
  Bacterial resistance: Kanamycin, 50 μg/mL
  Growth temperature: 37°C
  Growth strain: ccdB Survival
  Copy number: High Copy
Gene/Insert
  Gene/Insert name: Engineering Reagent: ZmUbi:Csy4-P2A-TaCas9_dead + PvUbi1:gRNAs with Csy4 spacers
  Species: Synthetic
  Mutation: D10A, H840A
  Cloning method: Restriction Enzyme; 5′ cloning site unknown (unknown if destroyed); 3′ cloning site unknown (unknown if destroyed)
  Sequencing primers: 5′ unknown
Terms and licenses: Academic/Nonprofit Terms; Industry Terms: Not Available to Industry
How to cite: pDIRECT_25I was a gift from Daniel Voytas (Addgene plasmid # 91146 ; http://n2t.net/addgene:91146 ; RRID:Addgene_91146)
