[The description below was written by a language model from this plasmid's Addgene catalogue record and pLannotate feature annotations shown in this document.]
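Description:
pDIRECT_25I is a roughly 20 kb binary T-DNA vector for plant CRISPR work, built on the pTRANS_250d backbone and intended for direct, single-step cloning of guide RNAs. Outside the T-DNA borders it carries a ColE1/pMB1-type origin with the pBR322 bom site for replication in E. coli. The pVS1 oriV, RepA and StaA functions allow stable maintenance in Agrobacterium. An aphA-3 kanamycin resistance gene provides bacterial selection. Because the cloning site contains a ccdB toxin cassette, the empty vector must be propagated in a ccdB-tolerant strain. Replacing ccdB with a guide array then provides negative selection against uncut vector in standard strains.

Between the nopaline-type left and right border repeats lie three units. Next to the left border is a hygromycin phosphotransferase gene with a CaMV polyadenylation signal. The catalogue describes it as driven by the switchgrass PvUbi2 promoter, which the feature table does not annotate, and it provides selection of transformed plant tissue. The maize ubiquitin promoter drives a single open reading frame encoding the Csy4 (Cas6f) endoribonuclease joined through a P2A self-cleaving peptide to a wheat codon-optimized Cas9, terminated by the Arabidopsis HSP18.2 terminator. The Cas9 carries the D10A and H840A mutations, making it nuclease-dead. It can therefore bind DNA targets without cutting, although the record does not state a fused effector domain or a specific application.

The third unit, listed as PvUbi1-driven, holds an S. pyogenes gRNA scaffold and the ccdB placeholder, followed by a CaMV polyadenylation signal. Guides cloned here are transcribed as one Pol II transcript separated by Csy4 recognition sites, which the co-expressed Csy4 cleaves to release individual gRNAs for multiplexed targeting. The ubiquitin promoters from maize and switchgrass suggest use in monocot species.
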