Features (pLannotate 1.2.2; 27 found; start..end, strand, type, name):
    291..1085    -  CDS            KanR: aminoglycoside phosphotransferase; aphA-3; confers resistance to kanamycin
   1510..1534    +  misc_feature   LB T-DNA repeat: left border repeat from nopaline C58 T-DNA
   1612..1786    -  polyA_signal   CaMV poly(A) signal: cauliflower mosaic virus polyadenylation signal
   1827..2852    -  CDS            HygR: hygromycin B phosphotransferase confers resistance to hygromycin
   4720..4779    +  CDS            lacI (fragment): lac repressor; lacI; The lac repressor binds to the lac operator to inhibit transcription in E. coli. This inhibition can be relieved by adding lactose or isopropyl-β-D-thiogalactopyranoside (IPTG).
   4792..4813    +  protein_bind   CAP binding site: CAP binding activates transcription in the presence of cAMP. E. coli catabolite activator protein
   4828..4858    +  promoter       lac promoter: promoter for the E. coli lac operon
   4862..4884    +  protein_bind   lac operator (fragment): The lac repressor binds to the lac operator to inhibit transcription in E. coli. This inhibition can be relieved by adding lactose or isopropyl-β-D-thiogalactopyranoside (IPTG). lac repressor encoded by lacI
   4915..4940    +  misc_feature   MCS (fragment): pUC18/19 multiple cloning site
   4952..6942    +  promoter       Ubi promoter: maize polyubiquitin gene promoter
   6954..7514    +  CDS            cas6f: CAS6_PSEAB - Also known as csy4. Experimental evidence at protein level: Swiss-Prot protein existence level 1. CRISPR (clustered regularly interspaced short palindromic repeat) is an adaptive immune system that provides protection against mobile genetic elements (viruses, transposable elements and conjugative plasmids). CRISPR clusters contain sequences complementary to antecedent mobile elements and target invading nucleic acids. CRISPR clusters are transcribed and processed into CRISPR RNA (crRNA). Processes pre-crRNA into individual crRNA units. Absolutely required for crRNA production or s
   7581..11684   +  CDS            cas9: CAS9_STRP1 - Also known as csn1 From Streptococcus pyogenes serotype M1.
  11743..11991   +  terminator     HSP terminator: efficient transcription terminator from the Arabidopsis thaliana heat shock protein 18.2 gene (Nagaya et al., 2010)
  14025..14100   +  misc_RNA       gRNA scaffold: guide RNA scaffold for the Streptococcus pyogenes CRISPR/Cas9 system
  14121..14186   +  intron         PDK intron (fragment): pdk; modified pyruvate orthophosphate dikinase intron from Flaveria trinervia 3.0
  14277..14435   +  CDS            ccdA (fragment): CCDA_ECO57 - Also known as H, letA. Experimental evidence at protein level: Swiss-Prot protein existence level 1. Antitoxin component of a type II toxin-antitoxin (TA) system which inhibits the post-segregational killing (PSK) of plasmid-free cells, also referred to as a plasmid addiction system. Binds to and blocks the activity of CcdB; will also remove bound CcdB protein from the CcdB-GyrA complex by forming a CcdA-CcdB complex, a process termed rejuvenation. Functions as a transcriptional corepressor for the ccdAB operon, repression also requires CcdB (By similarity). From Escherichia coli
  14440..14742   +  CDS            ccdB: CCDB_ECOLI - Also known as G, letB, letD. Experimental evidence at protein level: Swiss-Prot protein existence level 1. Toxic component of a type II toxin-antitoxin (TA) system, functioning in plasmid maintainence. Responsible for the post- segregational killing (PSK) of plasmid-free cells, also referred to as a plasmid addiction system. Half-life of over 2 hours. Cell killing by CcdB is accompanied by filamentation, defects in chromosome and plasmid segregation, defects in cell division, formation of anucleate cells, decreased DNA synthesis and plasmid loss. Interferes with the activity of DN
  14773..14947   +  polyA_signal   CaMV poly(A) signal: cauliflower mosaic virus polyadenylation signal
  14965..15119   +  CDS            lacZα (fragment): LacZα fragment of β-galactosidase; lacZ fragment
  15185..15209   +  misc_feature   RB T-DNA repeat: right border repeat from nopaline C58 T-DNA
  15549..15950   +  CDS            Y4CG_SINFN (fragment): Protein inferred from homology: Swiss-Prot protein existence level 3. From Sinorhizobium fredii (strain NBRC 101917 / NGR234).
  16510..17139   +  CDS            pVS1 StaA: stability protein from the Pseudomonas plasmid pVS1 (Heeb et al., 2000)
  17568..18641   +  CDS            pVS1 RepA: replication protein from the Pseudomonas plasmid pVS1 (Heeb et al., 2000)
  18707..18901   +  rep_origin     pVS1 oriV: origin of replication for the Pseudomonas plasmid pVS1 (Heeb et al., 2000)
  19104..19143   +  CDS            rop (fragment): Rop protein, which maintains plasmids at low copy number; rop
  19245..19385   +  misc_feature   bom: basis of mobility region from pBR322
  19571..204     -  rep_origin     ori (across the origin): high-copy-number ColE1/pMB1/pBR322/pUC origin of replication
>Addgene plasmid #91146 | pDIRECT_25I | addgene full sequence | sequence record 182476 | Addgene NGS Result
GTAGGCGGTGCTACAGAGTTCTTGAAGTGGTGGCCTAACTACGGCTACACTAGAAGGACAGTATTTGGTA
TCTGCGCTCTGCTGAAGCCAGTTACCTTCGGAAAAAGAGTTGGTAGCTCTTGATCCGGCAAACAAACCAC
CGCTGGTAGCGGTGGTTTTTTTGTTTGCAAGCAGCAGATTACGCGCAGAAAAAAAGGATCTCAAGAAGAT
CCTTTGATCTTTTCTACGGGGTCTGACGCTCAGTGGAACGAAAACTCACGTTAAGGGATTTTGGTCATGC
ATTCTAGGTACTAAAACAATTCATCCAGTAAAATATAATATTTTATTTTCTCCCAATCAGGCTTGATCCC
CAGTAAGTCAAAAAATAGCTCGACATACTGTTCTTCCCCGATATCCTCCCTGATCGACCGGACGCAGAAG
GCAATGTCATACCACTTGTCCGCCCTGCCGCTTCTCCCAAGATCAATAAAGCCACTTACTTTGCCATCTT
TCACAAAGATGTTGCTGTCTCCCAGGTCGCCGTGGGAAAAGACAAGTTCCTCTTCGGGCTTTTCCGTCTT
TAAAAAATCATACAGCTCGCGCGGATCTTTAAATGGAGTGTCTTCTTCCCAGTTTTCGCAATCCACATCG
GCCAGATCGTTATTCAGTAAGTAATCCAATTCGGCTAAGCGGCTGTCTAAGCTATTCGTATAGGGACAAT
CCGATATGTCGATGGAGTGAAAGAGCCTGATGCACTCCGCATACAGCTCGATAATCTTTTCAGGGCTTTG
TTCATCTTCATACTCTTCCGAGCAAAGGACGCCATCGGCCTCACTCATGAGCAGATTGCTCCAGCCATCA
TGCCGTTCAAAGTGCAGGACCTTTGGAACAGGCAGCTTTCCTTCCAGCCATAGCATCATGTCCTTTTCCC
GTTCCACATCATAGGTGGTCCCTTTATACCGGCTGTCCGTCATTTTTAAATATAGGTTTTCATTTTCTCC
CACCAGCTTATATACCTTAGCAGGAGACATTCCTTCCGTATCTTTTACGCAGCGGTATTTTTCGATCAGT
TTTTTCAATTCCGGTGATATTCTCATTTTAGCCATTTATTATTTCCTTCCTCTTTTCTACAGTATTTAAA
GATACCCCAAGAAGCTAATTATAACAAGACGAACTCCAATTCACTGTTCCTTGCATTCTAAAACCTTAAA
TACCAGAAAACAGCTTTTTCAAAGTTGTTTTCAAAGTTGGCGTATAACATAGTATCGACGGAGCCGATTT
TGAAACCGCGGTGATCACAGGCAGCAACGCTCTGTCATCGTTACAATCAACATGCTACCCTCCGCGAGAT
CATCCGTGTTTCAAACCCGGCAGCTTAGTTGCCGTTCTTCCGAATAGCATCGGTAACATGAGCAAAGTCT
GCCGCCTTACAACGGCTCTCCCGCTGACGCCGTCCCGGACTGATGGGCTGCCTGTATCGAGTGGTGATTT
TGTGCCGAGCTGCCGGTCGGGGAGCTGTTGGCTGGCTGGTGGCAGGATATATTGTGGTGTAAACAAATTG
ACGCTTAGACAACTTAATAACACATTGCGGACGTTTTTAATGTACTGAATTAACGCCGAATTAATTCGGG
GGATCTGGATTTTAGTACTGGATTTTGGTTTTAGGAATTAGAAATTTTATTGATAGAAGTATTTTACAAA
TACAAATACATACTAAGGGTTTCTTATATGCTCAACACATGAGCGAAACCCTATAGGAACCCTAATTCCC
TTATCTGGGAACTACTCACACATTATTATGGAGAAACTCGAGCTTGTCGATCGACAGATCCCGGTCGGCA
TCTACTCTATTTCTTTGCCCTCGGACGAGTGCTGGGGCGTCGGTTTCCACTATCGGCGAGTACTTCTACA
CAGCCATCGGTCCAGACGGCCGCGCTTCTGCGGGCGATTTGTGTACGCCCGACAGTCCCGGCTCCGGATC
GGACGATTGCGTCGCATCGACCCTGCGCCCAAGCTGCATCATCGAAATTGCCGTCAACCAAGCTCTGATA
GAGTTGGTCAAGACCAATGCGGAGCATATACGCCCGGAGTCGTGGCGATCCTGCAAGCTCCGGATGCCTC
CGCTCGAAGTAGCGCGTCTGCTGCTCCATACAAGCCAACCACGGCCTCCAGAAGAAGATGTTGGCGACCT
CGTATTGGGAATCCCCGAACATCGCCTCGCTCCAGTCAATGACCGCTGTTATGCGGCCATTGTCCGTCAG
GACATTGTTGGAGCCGAAATCCGCGTGCACGAGGTGCCGGACTTCGGGGCAGTCCTCGGCCCAAAGCATC
AGCTCATCGAGAGCCTGCGCGACGGACGCACTGACGGTGTCGTCCATCACAGTTTGCCAGTGATACACAT
GGGGATCAGCAATCGCGCATATGAAATCACGCCATGTAGTGTATTGACCGATTCCTTGCGGTCCGAATGG
GCCGAACCCGCTCGTCTGGCTAAGATCGGCCGCAGCGATCGCATCCATAGCCTCCGCGACCGGTTGTAGA
ACAGCGGGCAGTTCGGTTTCAGGCAGGTCTTGCAACGTGACACCCTGTGAACGGCGGGAGATGCAATAGG
TCAGGCTCTCGCTAAACTCCCCAATGTCAAGCACTTCCGGAATCGGGAGCGCGGCCGATGCAAAGTGCCG
ATAAACATAACGATCTTTGTAGAAACCATCGGCGCAGCTATTTACCCGCAGGACATATCCACGCCCTCCT
ACATCGAAGCTGAAAGCACGAGATTCTTCGCCCTCCGAGAGCTGCATCAGGTCGGACACGCTGTCGAACT
TTTCGATCAGAAACTTCTCGACAGACGTCGCGGTGAGTTCAGGCTTTTTCATAAGCTTCTGCAAAAGAGA
ACCAGACAACAGGGTAAGTGCCTAGCAGTAAACAAACAGAACTCATCACAAGCAAACAGCAACATCATAT
TCATACCAACAGGTCATGTGTGTTCATCACATCATTAGTACTAAGCATGCCATCATCCAAGTATATCAAA
GTAAGGGCAAAGAGCATGCATGATCATCAGGTGCACAAAAGAATCATCAAATTGTAGCAGTACATATCTT
CATCTATCATGCATATCTATCCATAACAGGACGATGCATGTTGACCAGGTAAAAGCTACAGGATCCTATA
GGAACAGCAGCGTATATATCTTCACCAATCTTAGCATCTTAATCATGTGGCACATGCAGTTTCAATTTAA
GCACATGAGCTAGTTGATTATGAGGTACCAGAGAATCATCAAACTGATGTAGCAGCATATATCCTCATCT
ATCATGCAATCTAATCTAATCTAACTAAACAGGAAAGGTGTGCTATTCAGTTAAAAGCTACCGCATCATA
TACAAACGGCAGCATAAGAAAAAGCATAATCATCTTAATCATGCAACAAACGCAGATTCATAATAAGCCC
AAGAGCTAGCTTGTGATGATCTTATTCTACTCTGATCTACAGCAATCAGATAACGACCTAACCTTGCACA
TGGCAACAAAACAATCGATCGGACGAATCAGTTGTTTGTTCCTAGCTAGCACCATCGAACCAGATAATAG
ATGCACGTACAGATCCCGAAAACGAACCCAAAAACAGGGCAGACCTAGCTGAACCTAGGCAGCGACCCAG
CAGATCGTGAGAACGATCTCATCTACGAACAGCCTAGAAGCAACCCCACGATTCCCGGACAAACGACCTA
AAATCCCCACAAATCACATGAGCATGACAGGATAAACAGCGGAACCGATCAGATCTACACGAAAACCCCA
CCTCCCAGCCACCCACGATCAGGAAACACGCGGATCTAGCATGATTTCGTCAACGCCTCAGCCTAGTTCC
TAGCCACAGACCAAGCAGAACCACCAAACCACGCCGAGCGAGGAGATGGGGCAAGAGGACGGGGGAGACG
ATCGCCGTACCTTGAAGCGGGGGAAGGATCGCCGAGGGTCGCGAGGAGAGCAATTTGGATTTGGAACCCG
GGGGTTGTGCGCTCCGAACGATGAGACGATGTGAGATTGTGGGAAGAGGCGCGGAGGGCCCTGTATTTAT
GGGCTGCGACGGGGGGAGGAGAGGTGGGGAGGGTTGGGGAAGGAATCCCCCACCCGTGCCGTGACGGTTC
CGGGCCGTGTGAGAGGAGCCCGCTCGTCTCCGCCACGCAATTTCCGCGATCGGAGCGGAGCTTTCGAGAG
GCGGCTGGATGGTTGGTGGCCGTTAGATTTGTAGACGCCGTTAACGCCTCGCCTCCACCGGGAAGAGTTT
TGAGCAGCCGCTTATGACAATGGCTTAACGACGTTAGACGGAGCGTTAGTGGCAGGCCATGATAGAATAG
ACGTATTGCAATGGGATTATAATTAAATAAATAAGAATATAATAAGATATGGCAAGTCGGCACTCATGAC
ATGGTCTTCGAAATGATAGTGCTCACTTTCTTAGCCGAGAAAGTTGACGCGACTGATTTAGAAGTTAAGA
TATTATTTCTCTCTTCTTTTCTTTCCTCGTCATATAAGGATGAAATAAACTTTAGAGATTGCCGGTAGTG
ATTTTGGATTTCGGCGATCAGGCTTGGTTTGCCGGTTTCGGACGGTGTGCCTTAGGCCACCCGCAGTGTA
TCTTGTAATGTTCAACCGATAAGCAAGGGTGGGGCTCAAGCAAGTAGTAAACAACTATGTCAAATGTCAC
CATGGTTATGGTCTTGTTTAGTTGGCTTCTTGGCCGATTCATTAATGCAGCTGGCACGACAGGTTTCCCG
ACTGGAAAGCGGGCAGTGAGCGCAACGCAATTAATGTGAGTTAGCTCACTCATTAGGCACCCCAGGCTTT
ACACTTTATGCTTCCGGCTCGTATGTTGTGTGGAATTGTGAGCGGATAACAATTTCACACAGGAAACAGC
TATGACATGATTACGAATTCGAGCTCGGTACCCGGGGATCTGCAGGCGCGCCTGCAGTGCAGCGTGACCC
GGTCGTGCCCCTCTCTAGAGATAATGAGCATTGCATGTCTAAGTTATAAAAAATTACCACATATTTTTTT
TGTCACACTTGTTTGAAGTGCAGTTTATCTATCTTTATACATATATTTAAACTTTACTCTACGAATAATA
TAATCTATAGTACTACAATAATATCAGTGTTTTAGAGAATCATATAAATGAACAGTTAGACATGGTCTAA
AGGACAATTGAGTATTTTGACAACAGGACTCTACAGTTTTATCTTTTTAGTGTGCATGTGTTCTCCTTTT
TTTTTGCAAATAGCTTCACCTATATAATACTTCATCCATTTTATTAGTACATCCATTTAGGGTTTAGGGT
TAATGGTTTTTATAGACTAATTTTTTTAGTACATCTATTTTATTCTATTTTAGCCTCTAAATTAAGAAAA
CTAAAACTCTATTTTAGTTTTTTTATTTAATAATTTAGATATAAAATAGAATAAAATAAAGTGACTAAAA
ATTAAACAAATACCCTTTAAGAAATTAAAAAAACTAAGGAAACATTTTTCTTGTTTCGAGTAGATAATGC
CAGCCTGTTAAACGCCGTCGACGAGTCTAACGGACACCAACCAGCGAACCAGCAGCGTCGCGTCGGGCCA
AGCGAAGCAGACGGCACGGCATCTCTGTCGCTGCCTCTGGACCCCTCTCGAGAGTTCCGCTCCACCGTTG
GACTTGCTCCGCTGTCGGCATCCAGAAATTGCGTGGCGGAGCGGCAGACGTGAGCCGGCACGGCAGGCGG
CCTCCTCCTCCTCTCACGGCACCGGCAGCTACGGGGGATTCCTTTCCCACCGCTCCTTCGCTTTCCCTTC
CTCGCCCGCCGTAATAAATAGACACCCCCTCCACACCCTCTTTCCCCAACCTCGTGTTGTTCGGAGCGCA
CACACACACAACCAGATCTCCCCCAAATCCACCCGTCGGCACCTCCGCTTCAAGGTACGCCGCTCGTCCT
CCCCCCCCCCCCTCTCTACCTTCTCTAGATCGGCGTTCCGGTCCATGGTTAGGGCCCGGTAGTTCTACTT
CTGTTCATGTTTGTGTTAGATCCGTGTTTGTGTTAGATCCGTGCTGCTAGCGTTCGTACACGGATGCGAC
CTGTACGTCAGACACGTTCTGATTGCTAACTTGCCAGTGTTTCTCTTTGGGGAATCCTGGGATGGCTCTA
GCCGTTCCGCAGACGGGATCGATTTCATGATTTTTTTTGTTTCGTTGCATAGGGTTTGGTTTGCCCTTTT
CCTTTATTTCAATATATGCCGTGCACTTGTTTGTCGGGTCATCTTTTCATGCTTTTTTTTGTCTTGGTTG
TGATGATGTGGTCTGGTTGGGCGGTCGTTCTAGATCGGAGTAGAATTAATTCTGTTTCAAACTACCTGGT
GGATTTATTAATTTTGGATCTGTATGTGTGTGCCATACATATTCATAGTTACGAATTGAAGATGATGGAT
GGAAATATCGATCTAGGATAGGTATACATGTTGATGCGGGTTTTACTGATGCATATACAGAGATGCTTTT
TGTTCGCTTGGTTGTGATGATGTGGTGTGGTTGGGCGGTCGTTCATTCGTTCTAGATCGGAGTAGAATAC
TGTTTCAAACTACCTGGTGTATTTATTAATTTTGGAACTGTATGTGTGTGTCATACATCTTCATAGTTAC
GAGTTTAAGATGGATGGAAATATCGATCTAGGATAGGTATACATGTTGATGTGGGTTTTACTGATGCATA
TACATGATGGCATATGCAGCATCTATTCATATGCTCTAACCTTGAGTACCTATCTATTATAATAAACAAG
TATGTTTTATAATTATTTTGATCTTGATATACTTGGATGATGGCATATGCAGCAGCTATATGTGGATTTT
TTTAGCCCTGCCTTCATACGCTATTTATTTGCTTGGTACTGTTTCTTTTGTCGATGCTCACCCTGTTGTT
TGGTGTTACTTCCTGCAGGAAGCATGGACCACTACCTCGACATCAGGCTCAGGCCAGACCCAGAGTTCCC
ACCAGCCCAGCTCATGTCCGTCCTCTTCGGCAAGCTCCACCAGGCCCTCGTGGCCCAGGGCGGCGACAGG
ATCGGCGTGTCCTTCCCAGACCTCGACGAGTCCAGGTCCAGGCTCGGCGAGAGGCTCCGCATCCACGCCT
CCGCCGACGACCTCAGGGCCCTCCTCGCCAGGCCGTGGCTGGAGGGCCTCAGGGACCACCTCCAGTTCGG
CGAGCCAGCCGTGGTGCCACACCCAACCCCATACAGGCAAGTGTCCAGGGTGCAAGCCAAGTCCAACCCA
GAGAGGCTCAGGAGGAGGCTCATGAGGAGGCACGACCTCTCCGAGGAAGAGGCCAGGAAGCGCATCCCAG
ACACCGTGGCCAGGGCCCTCGACCTCCCATTCGTGACCCTCAGGTCCCAGTCCACCGGCCAGCACTTCCG
CCTCTTCATCAGGCACGGCCCACTCCAGGTGACCGCCGAGGAGGGCGGCTTTACCTGCTACGGCCTCTCC
AAGGGCGGCTTCGTGCCGTGGTTCGGCTCCGGCGCCACCAACTTCTCCCTCCTCAAGCAAGCCGGCGACG
TGGAGGAGAACCCAGGCCCAATGGACAAGAAGTACTCGATCGGCCTCGCCATCGGGACGAACTCAGTTGG
CTGGGCCGTGATCACCGACGAGTACAAGGTGCCCTCTAAGAAGTTCAAGGTCCTGGGGAACACCGACCGC
CATTCCATCAAGAAGAACCTCATCGGCGCTCTCCTGTTCGACAGCGGGGAGACCGCTGAGGCTACGAGGC
TCAAGAGAACCGCTAGGCGCCGGTACACGAGAAGGAAGAACAGGATCTGCTACCTCCAAGAGATTTTCTC
CAACGAGATGGCCAAGGTTGACGATTCATTCTTCCACCGCCTGGAGGAGTCTTTCCTCGTGGAGGAGGAT
AAGAAGCACGAGCGGCATCCCATCTTCGGCAACATCGTGGACGAGGTTGCCTACCACGAGAAGTACCCTA
CGATCTACCATCTGCGGAAGAAGCTCGTGGACTCCACCGATAAGGCGGACCTCAGACTGATCTACCTCGC
TCTGGCCCACATGATCAAGTTCCGCGGCCATTTCCTGATCGAGGGGGATCTCAACCCAGACAACAGCGAT
GTTGACAAGCTGTTCATCCAACTCGTGCAGACCTACAACCAACTCTTCGAGGAGAACCCGATCAACGCCT
CTGGCGTGGACGCGAAGGCTATCCTGTCCGCGAGGCTCTCGAAGTCCAGGAGGCTGGAGAACCTGATCGC
TCAGCTCCCAGGCGAGAAGAAGAACGGCCTGTTCGGGAACCTCATCGCTCTCAGCCTGGGGCTCACCCCG
AACTTCAAGTCGAACTTCGATCTCGCTGAGGACGCCAAGCTGCAACTCTCCAAGGACACCTACGACGATG
ACCTCGATAACCTCCTGGCCCAGATCGGCGATCAATACGCGGACCTGTTCCTCGCTGCCAAGAACCTGTC
GGACGCCATCCTCCTGTCAGATATCCTCCGCGTGAACACCGAGATCACGAAGGCTCCACTCTCTGCCTCC
ATGATCAAGCGCTACGACGAGCACCATCAGGATCTGACCCTCCTGAAGGCGCTGGTCCGCCAACAGCTCC
CGGAGAAGTACAAGGAGATTTTCTTCGATCAGTCGAAGAACGGCTACGCTGGGTACATCGACGGCGGGGC
CTCACAAGAGGAGTTCTACAAGTTCATCAAGCCAATCCTGGAGAAGATGGACGGCACGGAGGAGCTCCTG
GTGAAGCTCAACAGGGAGGACCTCCTGCGGAAGCAGAGAACCTTCGATAACGGCAGCATCCCCCACCAAA
TCCATCTCGGGGAGCTGCACGCCATCCTGAGAAGGCAAGAGGACTTCTACCCTTTCCTCAAGGATAACCG
GGAGAAGATCGAGAAGATCCTGACCTTCAGAATCCCATACTACGTCGGCCCTCTCGCGCGGGGGAACTCA
AGATTCGCTTGGATGACCCGCAAGTCTGAGGAGACCATCACGCCGTGGAACTTCGAGGAGGTGGTGGACA
AGGGCGCTAGCGCTCAGTCGTTCATCGAGAGGATGACCAACTTCGACAAGAACCTGCCCAACGAGAAGGT
GCTCCCTAAGCACTCGCTCCTGTACGAGTACTTCACCGTCTACAACGAGCTCACGAAGGTGAAGTACGTC
ACCGAGGGCATGCGCAAGCCAGCGTTCCTGTCCGGGGAGCAGAAGAAGGCTATCGTGGACCTCCTGTTCA
AGACCAACCGGAAGGTCACGGTTAAGCAACTCAAGGAGGACTACTTCAAGAAGATCGAGTGCTTCGATTC
GGTCGAGATCAGCGGCGTTGAGGACCGCTTCAACGCCAGCCTCGGGACCTACCACGATCTCCTGAAGATC
ATCAAGGATAAGGACTTCCTGGACAACGAGGAGAACGAGGATATCCTGGAGGACATCGTGCTGACCCTCA
CGCTGTTCGAGGACAGGGAGATGATCGAGGAGCGCCTGAAGACGTACGCCCATCTCTTCGATGACAAGGT
CATGAAGCAACTCAAGCGCCGGAGATACACCGGCTGGGGGAGGCTGTCCCGCAAGCTCATCAACGGCATC
CGGGACAAGCAGTCCGGGAAGACCATCCTCGACTTCCTCAAGAGCGATGGCTTCGCCAACAGGAACTTCA
TGCAACTGATCCACGATGACAGCCTCACCTTCAAGGAGGATATCCAAAAGGCTCAAGTGAGCGGCCAGGG
GGACTCGCTGCACGAGCATATCGCGAACCTCGCTGGCTCCCCCGCGATCAAGAAGGGCATCCTCCAGACC
GTGAAGGTTGTGGACGAGCTCGTGAAGGTCATGGGCCGGCACAAGCCTGAGAACATCGTCATCGAGATGG
CCAGAGAGAACCAAACCACGCAGAAGGGGCAAAAGAACTCTAGGGAGCGCATGAAGCGCATCGAGGAGGG
CATCAAGGAGCTGGGGTCCCAAATCCTCAAGGAGCACCCAGTGGAGAACACCCAACTGCAGAACGAGAAG
CTCTACCTGTACTACCTCCAGAACGGCAGGGATATGTACGTGGACCAAGAGCTGGATATCAACCGCCTCA
GCGATTACGACGTCGATGCTATCGTTCCCCAGTCTTTCCTGAAGGATGACTCCATCGACAACAAGGTCCT
CACCAGGTCGGACAAGAACCGCGGCAAGTCAGATAACGTTCCATCTGAGGAGGTCGTTAAGAAGATGAAG
AACTACTGGAGGCAGCTCCTGAACGCCAAGCTGATCACGCAAAGGAAGTTCGACAACCTCACCAAGGCTG
AGAGAGGCGGGCTCTCAGAGCTGGACAAGGCCGGCTTCATCAAGCGGCAGCTGGTCGAGACCAGACAAAT
CACGAAGCACGTTGCGCAAATCCTCGACTCTCGGATGAACACGAAGTACGATGAGAACGACAAGCTGATC
AGGGAGGTTAAGGTGATCACCCTGAAGTCTAAGCTCGTCTCCGACTTCAGGAAGGATTTCCAGTTCTACA
AGGTTCGCGAGATCAACAACTACCACCATGCCCATGACGCTTACCTCAACGCTGTGGTCGGCACCGCTCT
GATCAAGAAGTACCCAAAGCTGGAGTCCGAGTTCGTGTACGGGGACTACAAGGTTTACGATGTGCGCAAG
ATGATCGCCAAGTCGGAGCAAGAGATCGGCAAGGCTACCGCCAAGTACTTCTTCTACTCAAACATCATGA
ACTTCTTCAAGACCGAGATCACGCTGGCCAACGGCGAGATCCGGAAGAGACCGCTCATCGAGACCAACGG
CGAGACGGGGGAGATCGTGTGGGACAAGGGCAGGGATTTCGCGACCGTCCGCAAGGTTCTCTCCATGCCC
CAGGTGAACATCGTCAAGAAGACCGAGGTCCAAACGGGCGGGTTCTCAAAGGAGTCTATCCTGCCTAAGC
GGAACAGCGACAAGCTCATCGCCAGAAAGAAGGACTGGGACCCAAAGAAGTACGGCGGGTTCGACAGCCC
TACCGTGGCCTACTCGGTCCTGGTTGTGGCGAAGGTTGAGAAGGGCAAGTCCAAGAAGCTCAAGAGCGTG
AAGGAGCTCCTGGGGATCACCATCATGGAGAGGTCCAGCTTCGAGAAGAACCCAATCGACTTCCTGGAGG
CCAAGGGCTACAAGGAGGTGAAGAAGGACCTGATCATCAAGCTCCCGAAGTACTCTCTCTTCGAGCTGGA
GAACGGCAGGAAGAGAATGCTGGCTTCCGCTGGCGAGCTCCAGAAGGGGAACGAGCTCGCGCTGCCAAGC
AAGTACGTGAACTTCCTCTACCTGGCTTCCCACTACGAGAAGCTCAAGGGCAGCCCGGAGGACAACGAGC
AAAAGCAGCTGTTCGTCGAGCAGCACAAGCATTACCTCGACGAGATCATCGAGCAAATCTCCGAGTTCAG
CAAGCGCGTGATCCTCGCCGACGCGAACCTGGATAAGGTCCTCTCCGCCTACAACAAGCACCGGGACAAG
CCCATCAGAGAGCAAGCGGAGAACATCATCCATCTCTTCACCCTGACGAACCTCGGCGCTCCTGCTGCTT
TCAAGTACTTCGACACCACGATCGATCGGAAGAGATACACCTCCACGAAGGAGGTCCTGGACGCGACCCT
CATCCACCAGTCGATCACCGGCCTGTACGAGACGAGGATCGACCTCTCACAACTCGGCGGGGATAAGAGA
CCCGCAGCAACCAAGAAGGCAGGGCAAGCAAAGAAGAAGAAGTGACTCGAGATATGAAGATGAAGATGAA
ATATTTGGTGTGTCAAATAAAAAGCTTGTGTGCTTAAGTTTGTGTTTTTTTCTTGGCTTGTTGTGTTATG
AATTTGTGGCTTTTTCTAATATTAAATGAATGTAAGATCACATTATAATGAATAAACAAATGTTTCTATA
ATCCATTGTGAATGTTTTGTTGGATCTCTTCTGCAGCATATAACTACTGTATGTGCTATGGTATGGACTA
TGGAATATGATTAAAGATAAGGAGCTCCGGTGACGGACGGCGCGCCGAAGAGCACGTCAGTGTTTGGTTT
CCACTAGCACGAGTAGCGCAATCAGAAAATTTTCAATGCATGAAGTACTAAACGAAGTTTATTTAGAAAT
TTTTTTAAGAAATGAGTGTAATTTTTTGCGACGAATTTAATGACAATAATTAATCGATGATTGCCTACAG
TAATGCTACAGTAACCAACCTCTAATCATGCGTCGAATGCGTCATTAGATTCGTCTCGCAAAATAGCACA
AGAATTATGAAATTAATTTTACAAACTATTTTTATTTAATACTAATAATTAACTGTCAAAGTTTGTGCTA
CTCGCAAGAGTAGCGCGAACCAAACACGGCCTGGAGGAGCACGGTAACGGCGTCGACAAACTAACGGCCA
CCACCCGCCAACGCAAAGGAGACGGATGAGAGTTGACTTCTTGACGGTTCTCCACCCCTCTGTCTCTCTG
TCACTGGGCCCTGGGTCCCCCTCTCGAAAGTTCCTCTGGCCGAAATTGCGCGGCGGAGACGAGGCGGGCG
GAACCGTCACGGCAGAGGATTCCTTCCCCACCCTGCCTGGCCCGGCCATATATAAACAGCCACCGCCCCT
CCCCGTTCCCCATCGCGTCTCGTCTCGTGTTGTTCCCAGAACACAACCAAAATCCAAATCCTCCTCCTCC
TCCCGAGCCTCGTCGATCCCTCACCCGCTTCAAGGTACGGCGATCCTCCTCTCCCTTCTCCCCTCGATCG
ATTATGCGTGTTCCGTTTCCGTTTCCGATCGAGCGAATCGATGGTTAGGACCCATGGGGGACCCATGGGG
TGTCGTGTGGTGGTCTGGTTTGATCCGCGATATTTCTCCGTTCGTAGTGTAGATCTGATCGAATCCCTGG
TGAAATCGTTGATCGTGCTATTCGTGTGAGGGTTCTTAGGTTTGGAGTTGTGGAGGTAGTTCTGATCGGT
TTGTAGGTGAGATTTTCCCCATGATTTTGCTTGGCTCGTTTGTCTTGGTTAGATTAGATCTGCCCGCATT
TTGTTCGATATTTCTGATGCAGATATGATGAATAATTTCGTCCTTGTATCCCGCGTCCGTATGTGTATTA
AGTTTGCAGGTCCTAGTTAGGTTTTTCCTACTGATTTGTCTTATCCATTCTGTTTAGCTTGCAAGGTTTG
GTAATGGTCCGGCATGTTTGTCTCTATAGATTAGAGTAGAATAAGATTATCTCAACAAGCTGTTGGCTTA
TCAATTTTGGATCTGCATGTGTTTCGCATCTATATCTTTGCAATTAAGATGGTAGATGGACATATGCTCC
TGTTGAGTTGATGTTGTACCTTTTACCTGAGGTCTGAGGAACATGCATCCTCCTGCTACTTTGTGCTTAT
ACAGATCATCAAGATTATGTAGCTAATATTCGATCAGTTTCTAGTATCTACATGGTAAACTTGCATGCAC
TTGCTACTTATTTTTGATATACTTGGATGATAACATATGCTGCTGGTTGATTCCTACCTACATGATGAAC
ATTTTACAGGCCATTAGTGTCTGTCTGTATGTGTTGTTCCTGTTTGCTTCAGTCTATTTCTGTTTCATTC
CTAGTTTATTGGTTCTCTGCTAGATACTTACCCTGCTGGGCTTAGTTATCATCTTATCTCGAATGCATTT
TCATGTTTATAGATGAATATACACTCAGATAGGTGTAGATGTATGCTACTGTTTCTCTACGTTGCTGTAG
GTTTTACCTGTGGCAACTGCATACTCCTGTTGCTTCGCTAGATATGTATGTGCTTATATAGATTAAGATA
TGTGTGATGGTTCTTTAGTATATCTGATGATCATGTATGCTCTTTTAACTTCTTGCTACACTTGGTAACA
TGCTGTGATGCTGTTTGTTGATTCTGTAGCACTACCAATGATGACCTTATCTCTCTTTGTATATGATGTT
TCTGTTTGTTTGAGGCTTGTGTTACTGCTAGTTACTTACCCTGTTGCCTGGCTAATCTTCTGCAGATCCT
GCAGGTTCACTGCCGTATAGGCAGGTTTTAGAGCTAGAAATAGCAAGTTAAAATAAGGCTAGTCCGTTAT
CAACTTGAAAAAGTGGCACCGAGTCGGTGCGTTCACTGCCGTATAGGCAGAAGCCAGATAACAGTATGCG
TATTTGCGCGCTGATTTTTGCGGTATAAGAATATATACTGATATGTATACCCGAAGTATGTCAAAAGGAG
GTATGCTATGAAGCAGCGTATTACAGTGACAGTTGACAGCGACAGCTATCAGTTGCTCAAGGCATATATG
ATGTCAATATCTCCGGTCTGGTAAGCACAACCATGCAGAATGAAGCCCGTCGTCTGCGTGCCGAACGCTG
GAAAGCGGAAAATCAGGAAGGGATGGCTGAGGTCGCCCGGTTTATTGAAATGAACGGCTCTTTTGCTGAC
GAGAACAGGGGCTGGTGAAATGCAGTTTAAGGTTTACACCTATAAAAGAGAGAGCCGTTATCGTCTGTTT
GTGGATGTACAGAGTGATATTATTGACACGCCCGGGCGACGGATGGTGATCCCCCTGGCCAGTGCACGTC
TGCTGTCAGATAAAGTCTCCCGTGAACTTTACCCGGTGGTGCATATCGGGGATGAAAGCTGGCGCATGAT
GACCACCGATATGGCCAGTGTGCCGGTTTCCGTTATCGGGGAAGAAGTGGCTGATCTCAGCCACCGCGAA
AATGACATCAAAAACGCCATTAACCTGATGTTCTGGGGAATATAAGCTCTTCAGTCGATCGACAAGCTCG
AGTTTCTCCATAATAATGTGTGAGTAGTTCCCAGATAAGGGAATTAGGGTTCCTATAGGGTTTCGCTCAT
GTGTTGAGCATATAAGAAACCCTTAGTATGTATTTGTATTTGTAAAATACTTCTATCAATAAAATTTCTA
ATTCCTAAAACCAAAATCCAGTACTAAAATCCAGATCCCCCGAATTACCGGTGGCACTGGCCGTCGTTTT
ACAACGTCGTGACTGGGAAAACCCTGGCGTTACCCAACTTAATCGCCTTGCAGCACATCCCCCTTTCGCC
AGCTGGCGTAATAGCGAAGAGGCCCGCACCGATCGCCCTTCCCAACAGTTGCGCAGCCTGAATGGCGAAT
GCTAGAGCAGCTTGAGCTTGGATCAGATTGTCGTTTCCCGCCTTCAGTTTAAACTATCAGTGTTTGACAG
GATATATTGGCGGGTAAACCTAAGAGAAAAGAGCGTTTATTAGAATAATCGGATATTTAAAAGGGCGTGA
AAAGGTTTATCCGTTCGTCCATTTGTATGTGCATGCCAACCACAGGGTTCCCCTCGGGATCAAAGTACTT
TGATCCAACCCCTCCGCTGCTATAGTGCAGTCGGCTTCTGACGTTCAGTGCAGCCGTCTTCTGAAAACGA
CATGTCGCACAAGTCCTAAGTTACGCGACAGGCTGCCGCCCTGCCCTTTTCCTGGCGTTTTCTTGTCGCG
TGTTTTAGTCGCATAAAGTAGAATACTTGCGACTAGAACCGGAGACATTACGCCATGAACAAGAGCGCCG
CCGCTGGCCTGCTGGGCTATGCCCGCGTCAGCACCGACGACCAGGACTTGACCAACCAACGGGCCGAACT
GCACGCGGCCGGCTGCACCAAGCTGTTTTCCGAGAAGATCACCGGCACCAGGCGCGACCGCCCGGAGCTG
GCCAGGATGCTTGACCACCTACGCCCTGGCGACGTTGTGACAGTGACCAGGCTAGACCGCCTGGCCCGCA
GCACCCGCGACCTACTGGACATTGCCGAGCGCATCCAGGAGGCCGGCGCGGGCCTGCGTAGCCTGGCAGA
GCCGTGGGCCGACACCACCACGCCGGCCGGCCGCATGGTGTTGACCGTGTTCGCCGGCATTGCCGAGTTC
GAGCGTTCCCTAATCATCGACCGCACCCGGAGCGGGCGCGAGGCCGCCAAGGCCCGAGGCGTGAAGTTTG
GCCCCCGCCCTACCCTCACCCCGGCACAGATCGCGCACGCCCGCGAGCTGATCGACCAGGAAGGCCGCAC
CGTGAAAGAGGCGGCTGCACTGCTTGGCGTGCATCGCTCGACCCTGTACCGCGCACTTGAGCGCAGCGAG
GAAGTGACGCCCACCGAGGCCAGGCGGCGCGGTGCCTTCCGTGAGGACGCATTGACCGAGGCCGACGCCC
TGGCGGCCGCCGAGAATGAACGCCAAGAGGAACAAGCATGAAACCGCACCAGGACGGCCAGGACGAACCG
TTTTTCATTACCGAAGAGATCGAGGCGGAGATGATCGCGGCCGGGTACGTGTTCGAGCCGCCCGCGCACG
GCTCAACCGTGCGGCTGCATGAAATCCTGGCCGGTTTGTCTGATGCCAAGCTGGCGGCCTGGCCGGCCAG
CTTGGCCGCTGAAGAAACCGAGCGCCGCCGTCTAAAAAGGTGATGTGTATTTGAGTAAAACAGCTTGCGT
CATGCGGTCGCTGCGTATATGATGCGATGAGTAAATAAACAAATACGCAAGGGGAACGCATGAAGGTTAT
CGCTGTACTTAACCAGAAAGGCGGGTCAGGCAAGACGACCATCGCAACCCATCTAGCCCGCGCCCTGCAA
CTCGCCGGGGCCGATGTTCTGTTAGTCGATTCCGATCCCCAGGGCAGTGCCCGCGATTGGGCGGCCGTGC
GGGAAGATCAACCGCTAACCGTTGTCGGCATCGACCGCCCGACGATTGACCGCGACGTGAAGGCCATCGG
CCGGCGCGACTTCGTAGTGATCGACGGAGCGCCCCAGGCGGCGGACTTGGCTGTGTCCGCGATCAAGGCA
GCCGACTTCGTGCTGATTCCGGTGCAGCCAAGCCCTTACGACATATGGGCCACCGCCGACCTGGTGGAGC
TGGTTAAGCAGCGCATTGAGGTCACGGATGGAAGGCTACAAGCGGCCTTTGTCGTGTCGCGGGCGATCAA
AGGCACGCGCATCGGCGGTGAGGTTGCCGAGGCGCTGGCCGGGTACGAGCTGCCCATTCTTGAGTCCCGT
ATCACGCAGCGCGTGAGCTACCCAGGCACTGCCGCCGCCGGCACAACCGTTCTTGAATCAGAACCCGAGG
GCGACGCTGCCCGCGAGGTCCAGGCGCTGGCCGCTGAAATTAAATCAAAACTCATTTGAGTTAATGAGGT
AAAGAGAAAATGAGCAAAAGCACAAACACGCTAAGTGCCGGCCGTCCGAGCGCACGCAGCAGCAAGGCTG
CAACGTTGGCCAGCCTGGCAGACACGCCAGCCATGAAGCGGGTCAACTTTCAGTTGCCGGCGGAGGATCA
CACCAAGCTGAAGATGTACGCGGTACGCCAAGGCAAGACCATTACCGAGCTGCTATCTGAATACATCGCG
CAGCTACCAGAGTAAATGAGCAAATGAATAAATGAGTAGATGAATTTTAGCGGCTAAAGGAGGCGGCATG
GAAAATCAAGAACAACCAGGCACCGACGCCGTGGAATGCCCCATGTGTGGAGGAACGGGCGGTTGGCCAG
GCGTAAGCGGCTGGGTTGCCTGCCGGCCCTGCAATGGCACTGGAACCCCCAAGCCCGAGGAATCGGCGTG
AGCGGTCGCAAACCATCCGGCCCGGTACAAATCGGCGCGGCGCTGGGTGATGACCTGGTGGAGAAGTTGA
AGGCCGCGCAGGCCGCCCAGCGGCAACGCATCGAGGCAGAAGCACGCCCCGGTGAATCGTGGCAAGCGGC
CGCTGATCGAATCCGCAAAGAATCCCGGCAACCGCCGGCAGCCGGTGCGCCGTCGATTAGGAAGCCGCCC
AAGGGCGACGAGCAACCAGATTTTTTCGTTCCGATGCTCTATGACGTGGGCACCCGCGATAGTCGCAGCA
TCATGGACGTGGCCGTTTTCCGTCTGTCGAAGCGTGACCGACGAGCTGGCGAGGTGATCCGCTACGAGCT
TCCAGACGGGCACGTAGAGGTTTCCGCAGGGCCGGCCGGCATGGCCAGTGTGTGGGATTACGACCTGGTA
CTGATGGCGGTTTCCCATCTAACCGAATCCATGAACCGATACCGGGAAGGGAAGGGAGACAAGCCCGGCC
GCGTGTTCCGTCCACACGTTGCGGACGTACTCAAGTTCTGCCGGCGAGCCGATGGCGGAAAGCAGAAAGA
CGACCTGGTAGAAACCTGCATTCGGTTAAACACCACGCACGTTGCCATGCAGCGTACGAAGAAGGCCAAG
AACGGCCGCCTGGTGACGGTATCCGAGGGTGAAGCCTTGATTAGCCGCTACAAGATCGTAAAGAGCGAAA
CCGGGCGGCCGGAGTACATCGAGATCGAGCTAGCTGATTGGATGTACCGCGAGATCACAGAAGGCAAGAA
CCCGGACGTGCTGACGGTTCACCCCGATTACTTTTTGATCGATCCCGGCATCGGCCGTTTTCTCTACCGC
CTGGCACGCCGCGCCGCAGGCAAGGCAGAAGCCAGATGGTTGTTCAAGACGATCTACGAACGCAGTGGCA
GCGCCGGAGAGTTCAAGAAGTTCTGTTTCACCGTGCGCAAGCTGATCGGGTCAAATGACCTGCCGGAGTA
CGATTTGAAGGAGGAGGCGGGGCAGGCTGGCCCGATCCTAGTCATGCGCTACCGCAACCTGATCGAGGGC
GAAGCATCCGCCGGTTCCTAATGTACGGAGCAGATGCTAGGGCAAATTGCCCTAGCAGGGGAAAAAGGTC
GAAAAGGCCTCTTTCCTGTGGATAGCACGTACATTGGGAACCCAAAGCCGTACATTGGGAACCGGAACCC
GTACATTGGGAACCCAAAGCCGTACATTGGGAACCGGTCACACATGTAAGTGACTGATATAAAAGAGAAA
AAAGGCGATTTTTCCGCCTAAAACTCTTTAAAACTTATTAAAACTCTTAAAACCCGCCTGGCCTGTGCAT
AACTGTCTGGCCAGCGCACAGCCCAAGAGCTGCAAAAAGCGCCTACCCTTCGGTCGCTGCGCTCCCTACG
CCCCGCCGCTTCGCGTCGGCCTATCGCGGCCGCTGGCCGCTCAAAAATGGCTGGCCTACGGCCAGGCAAT
CTACCAGGGCGCGGACAAGCCGCGCCGTCGCCACTCGACCGCCGGCGCCCACATCAAGGCACCCTGCCTC
GCGCGTTTCGGTGATGACGGTGAAAACCTCTGACACATGCAGCTCCCGGAAACGGTCACAGCTTGTCTGT
AAGCGGATGCCGGGAGCAGACAAGCCCGTCAGGGCGCGTCAGCGGGTGTTGGCGGGTGTCGGGGCGCAGC
CATGACCCAGTCACGTAGCGATAGCGGAGTGTATACTGGCTTAACTATGCGGCATCAGAGCAGATTGTAC
TGAGAGTGCACCATATGCGGTGTGAAATACCGCACAGATGCGTAAGGAGAAAATACCGCATCAGGCCCTC
TTCCGCTTCCTCGCTCACTGACTCGCTGCGCTCGGTCGTTCGGCTGCGGCGAGCGGTATCAGCTCACTCA
AAGGCGGTAATACGGTTATCCACAGAATCAGGGGATAACGCAGGAAAGAACATGTGAGCAAAAGGCCAGC
AAAAGGCCAGGAACCGTAAAAAGGCCGCGTTGCTGGCGTTTTTCCATAGGCTCCGCCCCCCTGACGAGCA
TCACAAAAATCGACGCTCAAGTCAGAGGTGGCGAAACCCGACAGGACTATAAAGATACCAGGCGTTTCCC
CCTGGAAGCTCCCTCGTGCGCTCTCCTGTTCCGACCCTGCCGCTTACCGGATACCTGTCCGCCTTTCTCC
CTTCGGGAAGCGTGGCGCTTTCTCATAGCTCACGCTGTAGGTATCTCAGTTCGGTGTAGGTCGTTCGCTC
CAAGCTGGGCTGTGTGCACGAACCCCCCGTTCAGCCCGACCGCTGCGCCTTATCCGGTAACTATCGTCTT
GAGTCCAACCCGGTAAGACACGACTTATCGCCACTGGCAGCAGCCACTGGTAACAGGATTAGCAGAGCGA
GGTAT
